Addgene plasmid #202869: Salsa-BC28-P1C4
Purpose: Expression of barcoded reporter plasmid for PRESTO-Salsa; EGFP/BC28
Depositing lab: Noah Palm. Depositing organization: Yale University. Publication: Highly multiplexed bioactivity screening reveals human and microbiota metabolome-GPCRome interactions. Chen H, Rosen CE, Gonzalez-Hernandez JA, Song D, Potempa J, Ring AM, Palm NW. Cell. 2023 Jul 6;186(14):3095-3110.e19. doi: 10.1016/j.cell.2023.05.024. Epub 2023 Jun 14. PubMed 37321219.
Backbone
  Vector backbone: pCER206
  Vector type: Mammalian Expression
Growth in bacteria
  Bacterial resistance: Ampicillin, 100 μg/mL
  Growth temperature: 37°C
  Growth strain: DH5alpha
  Copy number: High Copy
Gene/Insert
  Gene/Insert name: EGFP/BC28
  Species: Synthetic
  Insert size (bp): 730
  Promoter: Tet Response Element (TRE)
  Cloning method: Restriction Enzyme; 5′ cloning site BsrGI (not destroyed); 3′ cloning site HindIII (not destroyed)
  Sequencing primers: 5′ Custom primer (GAAGCGCGATCACATGG)
Terms and licenses: Academic/Nonprofit Terms; Industry Terms: Not Available to Industry
How to cite: Salsa-BC28-P1C4 was a gift from Noah Palm (Addgene plasmid # 202869 ; http://n2t.net/addgene:202869 ; RRID:Addgene_202869)
