[The description below was written by a language model from this plasmid's Addgene catalogue record and pLannotate feature annotations shown in this document.]
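Description:
Salsa-BC28-P1C4 is a 5.1 kb mammalian expression plasmid built on the pCER206 backbone and serves as one member of a set of barcoded reporter plasmids for PRESTO-Salsa, a highly multiplexed screening approach for G protein-coupled receptor bioactivity. It is propagated in E. coli as a high-copy plasmid from a ColE1/pUC-type origin and selected with ampicillin through the β-lactamase (AmpR) gene and its native promoter. No mammalian selection marker is annotated. The short lacI, streptomycin phosphotransferase and SV40 large T antigen matches in the feature table appear to be backbone remnants rather than functional genes.

The payload is a synthetic 730 bp EGFP/BC28 insert cloned between BsrGI and HindIII sites and placed under a tetracycline response element. The annotation shows a central tetO array flanked by minimal promoters pointing in opposite directions, suggesting a bidirectional Tet-responsive arrangement. A TRE3G-type fragment drives the forward-strand, mammalian codon-optimised EGFP coding sequence. On the other side, a minimal CMV promoter faces a multiple cloning site fragment, a rabbit β-globin intron and a β-globin poly(A) signal, with no complete coding sequence annotated in that arm. An SV40 poly(A) signal lies downstream of EGFP, though it is annotated on the opposite strand. The barcode itself is not annotated, but the insert name and cloning sites suggest that BC28 sits just after EGFP, in the transcribed region.

Because the promoter needs a tetracycline-controlled transactivator, the reporter transcript should be made only when such an activator is supplied. The record does not describe how this is coupled to receptor activation. The barcoded EGFP transcript presumably gives a sequence-identifiable readout that allows many reporters to be pooled.
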