Features (pLannotate 1.2.2; 17 found; start..end, strand, type, name):
      2..55      +  CDS            lacI (fragment): lac repressor; lacI; The lac repressor binds to the lac operator to inhibit transcription in E. coli. This inhibition can be relieved by adding lactose or isopropyl-β-D-thiogalactopyranoside (IPTG).
    388..443     -  polyA_signal   β-globin poly(A) signal: rabbit β-globin polyadenylation signal (Gil and Proudfoot, 1987)
    518..640     -  CDS            HBB: HBB_COLGU - Experimental evidence at transcript level: Swiss-Prot protein existence level 2. Involved in oxygen transport from the lung to the various peripheral tissues. From Colobus guereza (Mantled guereza) (Eastern black-and-white colobus monkey).
    644..1216    -  intron         β-globin intron: intron from rabbit β-globin gene
   1312..1343    -  misc_feature   MCS (fragment): pUC18/19 multiple cloning site
   1437..1475    -  promoter       minimal CMV promoter: human cytomegalovirus (CMV) immediate early promoter
   1493..1708    -  protein_bind   tetracycline response element (fragment): contains seven copies of the tetracycline operator tetO tetracycline repressor TetR
   1708..1753    +  promoter       TRE3GV promoter (fragment): 3rd-generation Tet-responsive promoter that can be activated by binding of Tet-On® 3G, optimized for retroviral and lentiviral vectors
   1829..1856    +  misc_feature   MCS (fragment): pBluescript multiple cloning site
   1861..2580    +  CDS            EGFP: the original enhanced GFP (Yang et al., 1996) mammalian codon-optimized
   2590..2613    +  misc_feature   MCS (fragment): pBluescript multiple cloning site
   2627..2761    -  polyA_signal   SV40 poly(A) signal: SV40 polyadenylation signal
   2784..2867    -  CDS            large T antigen (fragment): large T antigen from SV40 (simian virus 40)
   2861..3091    -  CDS            str (fragment): STR_KLEPN - Protein inferred from homology: Swiss-Prot protein existence level 3. The aminoglycoside phosphotransferases achieve inactivation of their antibiotic substrates by phosphorylation. From Klebsiella pneumoniae.
   3210..3314    +  promoter       AmpR promoter: bla
   3315..4175    +  CDS            AmpR: β-lactamase; bla; confers resistance to ampicillin, carbenicillin, and related antibiotics
   4346..4934    +  rep_origin     ori: high-copy-number ColE1/pMB1/pBR322/pUC origin of replication
>Addgene plasmid #202869 | Salsa-BC28-P1C4 | addgene full sequence | sequence record 413411 | Addgene NGS Result
AGCGCCCAATACGCAAACCGCCTCTCCCCGCGCGTTGGCCGATTCATTAATGCAGTCGAGGGATCTCCAT
AAGAGAAGAGGGACAGCTATGACTGGGAGTAGTCAGGAGAGGAGGAAAAATCTGGCTAGTAAAACATGTA
AGGAAAATTTTAGGGATGTTAAAGAAAAAAATAACACAAAACAAAATATAAAAAAAATCTAACCTCAAGT
CAAGGCTTTTCTATGGAATAAGGAATGGACAGCAGGGGGCTGTTTCATATACTGATGACCTCTTTATAGC
CAACCTTTGTTCATGGCAGCCAGCATATGGGCATATGTTGCCAAACTCTAAACCAAATACTCATTCTGAT
GTTTTAAATGATTTGCCCTCCCATATGTCCTTCCGAGTGAGAGACACAAAAAATTCCAACACACTATTGC
AATGAAAATAAATTTCCTTTATTAGCCAGAAGTCAGATGCTCAAGGGGCTTCATGATGTCCCCATAATTT
TTGGCAGAGGGAAAAAGATCGATCTCAGTGGTATTTGTGAGCCAGGGCATTGGCCACACCAGCCACCACC
TTCTGATAGGCAGCCTGCACCTGAGGAGTGAATTCTTTGCCAAAATGATGAGACAGCACAACAACCAGCA
CGTTGCCCAGGAGCTGTAGGAAAGAGAAGAAGGCATGAACATGGTTAGCAGAGGGGCCCGGTTTGGACTC
AGAGTATTTTATCCTCATCTCAAACAGTGTATATCATTGTAACCATAAAGAGAAAGGCAGGATGATGACC
AGGGTGTAGTTGTTTCTACCAATAAGAATATTTCCACGCCAGCCAGAATTTATATGCAGAAATATTCTAC
CTTATCATTTAATTATAACAATTGTTCTCTAAAACTGTGCTGAAGTACAATATAATATACCCTGATTGCC
TTGAAAAAAAAGTGATTAGAGAAAGTACTTACAATCTGACAAATAAACAAAAGTGAATTTAAAAATTCGT
TACAAATGCAAGCTAAAGTTTAACGAAAAAGTTACAGAAAATGAAAAGAAAATAAGAGGAGACAATGGTT
GTCAACAGAGTAGAAAGTGAAAGAAACAAAATTATCATGAGGGTCCATGGTGATACAAGGGACATCTTCC
CATTCTAAACAACACCCTGAAAACTTTGCCCCCTCCATATAACATGAATTTTACAATAGCGAAAAAGAAA
GAACAATCAAGGGTCCCCAAACTCACCCTGAAGTTCTCAGCTCTAGAGATATCGTCGAGGCCGCGCTAGC
GTTTAAACTGTCGACCTTAATTAAGAGATCTGCTCGAGGCGCGTCAGCTGACTAGAGGATCCCCGGGTAC
CGAGCTCGAATTCGGGGCCGCGGAGGCTGGATCGGTCCCGGTGTCTTCTATGGAGGTCAAAACAGCGTGG
ATGGCGTCTCCAGGCGATCTGACGGTTCACTAAACGAGCTCTGCTTATATAGGCCTCCCACCGTACACGC
CTACCTCGACCCGGGTACCGAGCTCGACTTTCACTTTTCTCTATCACTGATAGGGAGTGGTAAACTCGAC
TTTCACTTTTCTCTATCACTGATAGGGAGTGGTAAACTCGACTTTCACTTTTCTCTATCACTGATAGGGA
GTGGTAAACTCGACTTTCACTTTTCTCTATCACTGATAGGGAGTGGTAAACTCGACTTTCACTTTTCTCT
ATCACTGATAGGGAGTGGTAAACTCGACCTATATAAGCAGAGCTCGTTTAGTGAACCGTCAGATCGCCTG
GAGACGCCATCCACGCTGTTTTGACCTCCATAGAAGACACCGGGACCGATCCAGCCTCCGCGGCCCCGAA
TTCCTGCAGCGGCCGCTCTAGAACTAGTGGATCCCCGCGGATGGTGAGCAAGGGCGAGGAGCTGTTCACC
GGGGTGGTGCCCATCCTGGTCGAGCTGGACGGCGACGTAAACGGCCACAAGTTCAGCGTGTCCGGCGAGG
GCGAGGGCGATGCCACCTACGGCAAGCTGACCCTGAAGTTCATCTGCACCACCGGCAAGCTGCCCGTGCC
CTGGCCCACCCTCGTGACCACCCTGACCTACGGCGTGCAGTGCTTCAGCCGCTACCCCGACCACATGAAG
CAGCACGACTTCTTCAAGTCCGCCATGCCCGAAGGCTACGTCCAGGAGCGCACCATCTTCTTCAAGGACG
ACGGCAACTACAAGACCCGCGCCGAGGTGAAGTTCGAGGGCGACACCCTGGTGAACCGCATCGAGCTGAA
GGGCATCGACTTCAAGGAGGACGGCAACATCCTGGGGCACAAGCTGGAGTACAACTACAACAGCCACAAC
GTCTATATCATGGCCGACAAGCAGAAGAACGGCATCAAGGTGAACTTCAAGATCCGCCACAACATCGAGG
ACGGCAGCGTGCAGCTCGCCGACCACTACCAGCAGAACACCCCCATCGGCGACGGCCCCGTGCTGCTGCC
CGACAACCACTACCTGAGCACCCAGTCCGCCCTGAGCAAAGACCCCAACGAGAAGCGCGATCACATGGTC
CTGCTGGAGTTCGTGACCGCCGCCGGGATCACTCTCGGCATGGACGAGCTGTACAAGTAATGCGCGCGGG
GAATTCGATATCAAGCTTGTCGACCTAGTTCTAGAGGATCCAGACATGATAAGATACATTGATGAGTTTG
GACAAACCACAACTAGAATGCAGTGAAAAAAATGCTTTATTTGTGAAATTTGTGATGCTATTGCTTTATT
TGTAACCATTATAAGCTGCAATAAACAAGTTAACAACAACAATTGCATTCATTTTATGTTTCAGGTTCAG
GGGGAGGTGTGGGAGGTTTTTTAAAGCAAGTAAAACCTCTACAAATGTGGTATGGCTGATTATGATCCTG
CAAGCCTCGTCGTCCTGGCCGGACCACGCTATCTGTGCAAGGTCCCCGGCCCCGGACGCGCGCTCCATGA
GCAGAGCGCCCGCCGCCGAGGCGAAGACTCGGGCGGCGCCCTGCCCGTCCCACCAGGTCAACAGGCGGTA
ACCGGCCTCTTCATCGGGAATGCGCGCGACCTTCAGCATCGCCGGCATGTCCCCCTGGCGGACGGGAAGT
ATCCAGCTCGACCAAGCTGGCCGCGTCGAGTGAAGACGAAAGGGCCTCGTGATACGCCTATTTTTATAGG
TTAATGTCATGATAATAATGGTTTCTTAGACGTCAGGTGGCACTTTTCGGGGAAATGTGCGCGGAACCCC
TATTTGTTTATTTTTCTAAATACATTCAAATATGTATCCGCTCATGAGACAATAACCCTGATAAATGCTT
CAATAATATTGAAAAAGGAAGAGTATGAGTATTCAACATTTCCGTGTCGCCCTTATTCCCTTTTTTGCGG
CATTTTGCCTTCCTGTTTTTGCTCACCCAGAAACGCTGGTGAAAGTAAAAGATGCTGAAGATCAGTTGGG
TGCACGAGTGGGTTACATCGAACTGGATCTCAACAGCGGTAAGATCCTTGAGAGTTTTCGCCCCGAAGAA
CGTTTTCCAATGATGAGCACTTTTAAAGTTCTGCTATGTGGCGCGGTATTATCCCGTGTTGACGCCGGGC
AAGAGCAACTCGGTCGCCGCATACACTATTCTCAGAATGACTTGGTTGAGTACTCACCAGTCACAGAAAA
GCATCTTACGGATGGCATGACAGTAAGAGAATTATGCAGTGCTGCCATAACCATGAGTGATAACACTGCG
GCCAACTTACTTCTGACAACGATCGGAGGACCGAAGGAGCTAACCGCTTTTTTGCACAACATGGGGGATC
ATGTAACTCGCCTTGATCGTTGGGAACCGGAGCTGAATGAAGCCATACCAAACGACGAGCGTGACACCAC
GATGCCTGTAGCAATGGCAACAACGTTGCGCAAACTATTAACTGGCGAACTACTTACTCTAGCTTCCCGG
CAACAATTAATAGACTGGATGGAGGCGGATAAAGTTGCAGGACCACTTCTGCGCTCGGCCCTTCCGGCTG
GCTGGTTTATTGCTGATAAATCTGGAGCCGGTGAGCGTGGGTCTCGCGGTATCATTGCAGCACTGGGGCC
AGATGGTAAGCCCTCCCGTATCGTAGTTATCTACACGACGGGGAGTCAGGCAACTATGGATGAACGAAAT
AGACAGATCGCTGAGATAGGTGCCTCACTGATTAAGCATTGGTAACTGTCAGACCAAGTTTACTCATATA
TACTTTAGATTGATTTAAAACTTCATTTTTAATTTAAAAGGATCTAGGTGAAGATCCTTTTTGATAATCT
CATGACCAAAATCCCTTAACGTGAGTTTTCGTTCCACTGAGCGTCAGACCCCGTAGAAAAGATCAAAGGA
TCTTCTTGAGATCCTTTTTTTCTGCGCGTAATCTGCTGCTTGCAAACAAAAAAACCACCGCTACCAGCGG
TGGTTTGTTTGCCGGATCAAGAGCTACCAACTCTTTTTCCGAAGGTAACTGGCTTCAGCAGAGCGCAGAT
ACCAAATACTGTTCTTCTAGTGTAGCCGTAGTTAGGCCACCACTTCAAGAACTCTGTAGCACCGCCTACA
TACCTCGCTCTGCTAATCCTGTTACCAGTGGCTGCTGCCAGTGGCGATAAGTCGTGTCTTACCGGGTTGG
ACTCAAGACGATAGTTACCGGATAAGGCGCAGCGGTCGGGCTGAACGGGGGGTTCGTGCACACAGCCCAG
CTTGGAGCGAACGACCTACACCGAACTGAGATACCTACAGCGTGAGCTATGAGAAAGCGCCACGCTTCCC
GAAGGGAGAAAGGCGGACAGGTATCCGGTAAGCGGCAGGGTCGGAACAGGAGAGCGCACGAGGGAGCTTC
CAGGGGGAAACGCCTGGTATCTTTATAGTCCTGTCGGGTTTCGCCACCTCTGACTTGAGCGTCGATTTTT
GTGATGCTCGTCAGGGGGGCGGAGCCTATGGAAAAACGCCAGCAACGCGGCCTTTTTACGGTTCCTGGCC
TTTTGCTGGCCTTTTGCTCACATGTTCTTTCCTGCGTTATCCCCTGATTCTGTGGATAACCGTATTACCG
CCTTTGAGTGAGCTGATACCGCTCGCCGCAGCCGAACGACCGAGCGCAGCGAGTCAGTGAGCGAGGAAGC
GGAAG
