>Addgene plasmid #202869 | Salsa-BC28-P1C4 | depositor partial sequence | sequence record 393742 | BC28
TGCGCGCGGG
